Addgene plasmid #65551: attB-GFP-Dnmt3b1-Poly(A)-NeoR
Purpose: Plasmid for Bxb1-mediated recombination of the GFP-Dnmt3b1 cDNA into a MIN-tagged locus using Neomycin selection
Depositing lab: Sebastian Bultmann. Depositing organization: Ludwig-Maximilians-Universitaet Muenchen (LMU). Publication: A modular open platform for systematic functional studies under physiological conditions. Mulholland CB, Smets M, Schmidtmann E, Leidescher S, Markaki Y, Hofweber M, Qin W, Manzo M, Kremmer E, Thanisch K, Bauer C, Rombaut P, Herzog F, Leonhardt H, Bultmann S. Nucleic Acids Res. 2015 May 24. pii: gkv550. 10.1093/nar/gkv550 PubMed 26007658.
Backbone
  Vector backbone: attB-GFP-Poly(A)-NeoR
  Vector type: Mammalian Expression, Mouse Targeting ; Bxb1
  Selectable markers: Neomycin (select with G418)
Growth in bacteria
  Bacterial resistance: Kanamycin, 50 μg/mL
  Growth temperature: 37°C
  Growth strain: JM109
  Copy number: High Copy
Gene/Insert
  Gene/Insert name: Dnmt3b
  Species: M. musculus (mouse)
  Mutation: isoform 1
  Entrez Gene: Dnmt3b (a.k.a. MmuIIIB)
  Tag / fusion protein: GFP (N terminal on backbone)
  Cloning method: Restriction Enzyme; 5′ cloning site AsiSI (unknown if destroyed); 3′ cloning site NotI (unknown if destroyed)
  Sequencing primers: 5′ CGATCACATGGTCCTGCTGG; 3′ gtggtttgtccaaactcatc
Terms and licenses: Academic/Nonprofit Terms; Industry Terms: Not Available to Industry
How to cite: attB-GFP-Dnmt3b1-Poly(A)-NeoR was a gift from Sebastian Bultmann (Addgene plasmid # 65551 ; http://n2t.net/addgene:65551 ; RRID:Addgene_65551)
