[The description below was written by a language model from this plasmid's Addgene catalogue record and pLannotate feature annotations shown in this document.]
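Description:
attB-GFP-Dnmt3b1-Poly(A)-NeoR is a 7.1 kb mammalian/mouse-targeting donor plasmid built for Bxb1 integrase-mediated recombination into a genomic locus that has previously been tagged with a MIN (multifunctional integrase) site. It derives from the attB-GFP-Poly(A)-NeoR backbone and is propagated in E. coli as a high-copy plasmid through a ColE1/pUC-type origin. Kanamycin selection comes from a Tn5 aminoglycoside phosphotransferase gene driven by the bacterial EM7 promoter. The Bxb1 attB site named in the title is not picked up as a separate feature by the automated annotation, so its exact position cannot be read from the table.

The payload is an EGFP coding sequence followed, after a short linker, by the cDNA for mouse Dnmt3b isoform 1, a de novo DNA methyltransferase. This gives an N-terminally GFP-tagged fusion, cloned between AsiSI and NotI sites. No eukaryotic promoter is annotated upstream of EGFP, which fits the stated design: after Bxb1 recombination between the plasmid attB and the genomic MIN site, the fusion would presumably be expressed from the tagged locus's own regulatory elements rather than from the plasmid. An SV40 polyadenylation signal is annotated downstream of the cDNA, although on the reverse strand. A separate cassette, with the mouse PGK promoter driving a second NeoR/KanR gene and an HSV TK poly(A) signal, allows G418 selection of mammalian cells that have integrated the plasmid. Small fragments of ble, bGH poly(A), PGK poly(A) and SV40 large T antigen appear to be cloning remnants. The construct is used to place GFP-Dnmt3b1 at a MIN-tagged locus for functional studies under near-physiological expression conditions.
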