Features (pLannotate 1.2.2; 14 found; start..end, strand, type, name):
      4..38      +  polyA_signal   PGK poly(A) signal (fragment): mouse phosphoglycerate kinase 1 polyadenylation signal
     35..57      +  misc_feature   MCS (fragment): pBluescript multiple cloning site
     62..561     +  promoter       PGK promoter: mouse phosphoglycerate kinase 1 promoter
    579..1373    +  CDS            NeoR/KanR: aminoglycoside phosphotransferase from Tn5; aph(3')-II (or nptII); confers resistance to neomycin, kanamycin, and G418 (Geneticin®)
   1394..1546    +  CDS            ble (fragment): BLE_KLEPN - Experimental evidence at protein level: Swiss-Prot protein existence level 1. Binding protein with a strong affinity to the bleomycin family of antibiotics. Binds to CL990; an antimitotic-antibiotic compound. From Klebsiella pneumoniae.
   1605..1652    +  polyA_signal   HSV TK poly(A) signal: herpes simplex virus thymidine kinase polyadenylation signal (Cole and Stacy, 1985)
   1743..1759    -  polyA_signal   bGH poly(A) signal (fragment): bovine growth hormone polyadenylation signal
   1863..2576    +  CDS            EGFP: EGFP is a basic (constitutively fluorescent) green fluorescent protein published in 1996, derived from Aequorea victoria. It is reported to be a rapidly-maturing weak dimer with moderate acid sensitivity.
   2640..5216    +  CDS            Dnmt3b: DNM3B_MOUSE - Experimental evidence at protein level: Swiss-Prot protein existence level 1. Required for genome-wide de novo methylation and is essential for the establishment of DNA methylation patterns during development. DNA methylation is coordinated with methylation of histones. May preferentially methylates nucleosomal DNA within the nucleosome core region. May function as transcriptional co-repressor by associating with CBX4 and independently of DNA methylation. Seems to be involved in gene silencing. In association with DNMT1 and via the recruitment of CTCFL/BORIS, involved in activati
   5248..5382    -  polyA_signal   SV40 poly(A) signal: SV40 polyadenylation signal
   5405..5488    -  CDS            large T antigen (fragment): large T antigen from SV40 (simian virus 40)
   5518..5565    +  promoter       EM7 promoter: synthetic bacterial promoter&nbsp
   5584..6387    +  CDS            NeoR/KanR: aminoglycoside phosphotransferase from Tn5; aph(3')-II (or nptII); confers resistance to neomycin, kanamycin, and G418 (Geneticin®)
   6516..7104    -  rep_origin     ori: high-copy-number ColE1/pMB1/pBR322/pUC origin of replication
>Addgene plasmid #65551 | attB-GFP-Dnmt3b1-Poly(A)-NeoR | depositor full sequence | sequence record 111443 | attB-GFP-Dnmt3b1-Poly(A)-NeoR sequence 7133 bps
GATGCCAGCTCATTCCTCCCACTCATGATCTATAGATCCCCCGGGCTGCAGGAATTCTACCGGGTAGGGG
AGGCGCTTTTCCCAAGGCAGTCTGGAGCATGCGCTTTAGCAGCCCCGCTGGGCACTTGGCGCTACACAAG
TGGCCTCTGGCCTCGCACACATTCCACATCCACCGGTAGGCGCCAACCGGCTCCGTTCTTTGGTGGCCCC
TTCGCGCCACCTTCTACTCCTCCCCTAGTCAGGAAGTTCCCCCCCGCCCCGCAGCTCGCGTCGTGCAGGA
CGTGACAAATGGAAGTAGCACGTCTCACTAGTCTCGTGCAGATGGACAGCACCGCTGAGCAATGGAAGCG
GGTAGGCCTTTGGGGCAGCGGCCAATAGCAGCTTTGCTCCTTCGCTTTCTGGGCTCAGAGGCTGGGAAGG
GGTGGGTCCGGGGGCGGGCTCAGGGGCGGGCTCAGGGGCGGGGCGGGCGCCCGAAGGTCCTCCGGAGGCC
CGGCATTCTGCACGCTTCAAAAGCGCACGTCTGCCGCGCTGTTCTCCTCTTCCTCATCTCCGGGCCTTTC
GACCGATCATCAAGCTTAATGATTGAACAAGATGGATTGCACGCAGGTTCTCCGGCCGCTTGGGTGGAGA
GGCTATTCGGCTATGACTGGGCACAACAGACAATCGGCTGCTCTGATGCCGCCGTGTTCCGGCTGTCAGC
GCAGGGGCGCCCGGTTCTTTTTGTCAAGACCGACCTGTCCGGTGCCCTGAATGAACTGCAAGACGAGGCA
GCGCGGCTATCGTGGCTGGCCACGACGGGCGTTCCTTGCGCAGCTGTGCTCGACGTTGTCACTGAAGCGG
GAAGGGACTGGCTGCTATTGGGCGAAGTGCCGGGGCAGGATCTCCTGTCATCTCACCTTGCTCCTGCCGA
GAAAGTATCCATCATGGCTGATGCAATGCGGCGGCTGCATACGCTTGATCCGGCTACCTGCCCATTCGAC
CACCAAGCGAAACATCGCATCGAGCGAGCACGTACTCGGATGGAAGCCGGTCTTGTCGATCAGGATGATC
TGGACGAAGAGCATCAGGGGCTCGCGCCAGCCGAACTGTTCGCCAGGCTCAAGGCGAGCATGCCCGACGG
CGAGGATCTCGTCGTGACCCATGGCGATGCCTGCTTGCCGAATATCATGGTGGAAAATGGCCGCTTTTCT
GGATTCATCGACTGTGGCCGGCTGGGTGTGGCGGACCGCTATCAGGACATAGCGTTGGCTACCCGTGATA
TTGCTGAAGAGCTTGGCGGCGAATGGGCTGACCGCTTCCTCGTGCTTTACGGTATCGCCGCTCCCGATTC
GCAGCGCATCGCCTTCTATCGCCTTCTTGACGAGTTCTTCTGAGCGGGACTCTGGGGTTCGAAATGACCG
ACCAAGCGACGCCCAACCTGCCATCACGAGATTTCGATTCCACCGCCGCCTTCTATGAAAGGTTGGGCTT
CGGAATCGTTTTCCGGGACGCCGGCTGGATGATCCTCCAGCGCGGGGATCTCATGCTGGAGTTCTTCGCC
CACCCTAGGGGGAGGCTAACTGAAACACGGAAGGAGACAATACCGGAAGGAACCCGCGCTATGACGGCAA
TAAAAAGACAGAATAAAACGCACGGTGTTGGGTCGTTTGTTCATAAACGCGGGGTTCGGTCCCAGGGCTG
GCACTCTGTCGATACCCCACCGAGACCCCATTGGGGCCAATACGCCCGCGTTTCTTCCTTTTCCCCACCC
CACCCCCCAAGTTCGGGTGAAGGCCCAGGGCTCGCAGCCAACGTCGGGGCGGCAAGCTTACATCGAGATC
CCGGCTTGTCGACGACGGCGGTCTCCGTCGTCAGGATCATCCGTGAGCAAGGGCGAGGAGCTGTTCACCG
GGGTGGTGCCCATCCTGGTCGAGCTGGACGGCGACGTAAACGGCCACAAGTTCAGCGTGTCCGGCGAGGG
CGAGGGCGATGCCACCTACGGCAAGCTGACCCTGAAGTTCATCTGCACCACCGGCAAGCTGCCCGTGCCC
TGGCCCACCCTCGTGACCACCCTGACCTACGGCGTGCAGTGCTTCAGCCGCTACCCCGACCACATGAAGC
AGCACGACTTCTTCAAGTCCGCCATGCCCGAAGGCTACGTCCAGGAGCGCACCATCTTCTTCAAGGACGA
CGGCAACTACAAGACCCGCGCCGAGGTGAAGTTCGAGGGCGACACCCTGGTGAACCGCATCGAGCTGAAG
GGCATCGACTTCAAGGAGGACGGCAACATCCTGGGGCACAAGCTGGAGTACAACTACAACAGCCACAACG
TCTATATCATGGCCGACAAGCAGAAGAACGGCATCAAGGTGAACTTCAAGATCCGCCACAACATCGAGGA
CGGCAGCGTGCAGCTCGCCGACCACTACCAGCAGAACACCCCCATCGGCGACGGCCCCGTGCTGCTGCCC
GACAACCACTACCTGAGCACCCAGTCCGCCCTGAGCAAAGACCCCAACGAGAAGCGCGATCACATGGTCC
TGCTGGAGTTCGTGACCGCCGCCGGGATCACTCTCGGCATGGACGAGCTGTACAAGAGCGGCCTGAGGAG
CAGAGCCCAGGCGAGCAACAGCGCCGTGGACGCCACCATGGGCGATCGCATGAAGGGAGACAGCAGACAT
CTGAATGAAGAAGAGGGTGCCAGCGGGTATGAGGAGTGCATTATCGTTAATGGGAACTTCAGTGACCAGT
CCTCAGACACGAAGGATGCTCCCTCACCCCCAGTCTTGGAGGCAATCTGCACAGAGCCAGTCTGCACACC
AGAGACCAGAGGCCGCAGGTCAAGCTCCCGGCTGTCTAAGAGGGAGGTCTCCAGCCTTCTGAATTACACG
CAGGACATGACAGGAGATGGAGACAGAGATGATGAAGTAGATGATGGGAATGGCTCTGATATTCTAATGC
CAAAGCTCACCCGTGAGACCAAGGACACCAGGACGCGCTCTGAAAGCCCGGCTGTCCGAACCCGACATAG
CAATGGGACCTCCAGCTTGGAGAGGCAAAGAGCCTCCCCCAGAATCACCCGAGGTCGGCAGGGCCGCCAC
CATGTGCAGGAGTACCCTGTGGAGTTTCCGGCTACCAGGTCTCGGAGACGTCGAGCATCGTCTTCAGCAA
GCACGCCATGGTCATCCCCTGCCAGCGTCGACTTCATGGAAGAAGTGACACCTAAGAGCGTCAGTACCCC
ATCAGTTGACTTGAGCCAGGATGGAGATCAGGAGGGTATGGATACCACACAGGTGGATGCAGAGAGCAGA
GATGGAGACAGCACAGAGTATCAGGATGATAAAGAGTTTGGAATAGGTGACCTCGTGTGGGGAAAGATCA
AGGGCTTCTCCTGGTGGCCTGCCATGGTGGTGTCCTGGAAAGCCACCTCCAAGCGACAGGCCATGCCCGG
AATGCGCTGGGTACAGTGGTTTGGTGATGGCAAGTTTTCTGAGATCTCTGCTGACAAACTGGTGGCTCTG
GGGCTGTTCAGCCAGCACTTTAATCTGGCTACCTTCAATAAGCTGGTTTCTTATAGGAAGGCCATGTACC
ACACTCTGGAGAAAGCCAGGGTTCGAGCTGGCAAGACCTTCTCCAGCAGTCCTGGAGAGTCACTGGAGGA
CCAGCTGAAGCCCATGCTGGAGTGGGCCCACGGTGGCTTCAAGCCTACTGGGATCGAGGGCCTCAAACCC
AACAAGAAGCAACCAGTGGTTAATAAGTCGAAGGTGCGTCGTTCAGACAGTAGGAACTTAGAACCCAGGA
GACGCGAGAACAAAAGTCGAAGACGCACAACCAATGACTCTGCTGCTTCTGAGTCCCCCCCACCCAAGCG
CCTCAAGACAAATAGCTATGGCGGGAAGGACCGAGGGGAGGATGAGGAGAGCCGAGAACGGATGGCTTCT
GAAGTCACCAACAACAAGGGCAATCTGGAAGACCGCTGTTTGTCCTGTGGAAAGAAGAACCCTGTGTCCT
TCCACCCCCTCTTTGAGGGTGGGCTCTGTCAGAGTTGCCGGGATCGCTTCCTAGAGCTCTTCTACATGTA
TGATGAGGACGGCTATCAGTCCTACTGCACCGTGTGCTGTGAGGGCCGTGAACTGCTGCTGTGCAGTAAC
ACAAGCTGCTGCAGATGCTTCTGTGTGGAGTGTCTGGAGGTGCTGGTGGGCGCAGGCACAGCTGAGGATG
CCAAGCTGCAGGAACCCTGGAGCTGCTATATGTGCCTCCCTCAGCGCTGCCATGGGGTCCTCCGACGCAG
GAAAGATTGGAACATGCGCCTGCAAGACTTCTTCACTACTGATCCTGACCTGGAAGAATTTGAGCCACCC
AAGTTGTACCCAGCAATTCCTGCAGCCAAAAGGAGGCCCATTAGAGTCCTGTCTCTGTTTGATGGAATTG
CAACGGGGTACTTGGTGCTCAAGGAGTTGGGTATTAAAGTGGAAAAGTACATTGCCTCCGAAGTCTGTGC
AGAGTCCATCGCTGTGGGAACTGTTAAGCATGAAGGCCAGATCAAATATGTCAATGACGTCCGGAAAATC
ACCAAGAAAAATATTGAAGAGTGGGGCCCGTTCGACTTGGTGATTGGTGGAAGCCCATGCAATGATCTCT
CTAACGTCAATCCTGCCCGCAAAGGTTTATATGAGGGCACAGGAAGGCTCTTCTTCGAGTTTTACCACTT
GCTGAATTATACCCGCCCCAAGGAGGGCGACAACCGTCCATTCTTCTGGATGTTCGAGAATGTTGTGGCC
ATGAAAGTGAATGACAAGAAAGACATCTCAAGATTCCTGGCATGTAACCCAGTGATGATCGATGCCATCA
AGGTGTCTGCTGCTCACAGGGCCCGGTACTTCTGGGGTAACCTACCCGGAATGAACAGGCCCGTGATGGC
TTCAAAGAATGATAAGCTCGAGCTGCAGGACTGCCTGGAGTTCAGTAGGACAGCAAAGTTAAAGAAAGTG
CAGACAATAACCACCAAGTCGAACTCCATCAGACAGGGCAAAAACCAGCTTTTCCCTGTAGTCATGAATG
GCAAGGACGACGTTTTGTGGTGCACTGAGCTCGAAAGGATCTTCGGCTTCCCTGCTCACTACACGGACGT
GTCCAACATGGGCCGCGGCGCCCGTCAGAAGCTGCTGGGCAGGTCCTGGAGTGTACCGGTCATCAGACAC
CTGTTTGCCCCCTTGAAGGACTACTTTGCCTGTGAATAGGCGGCCGCAGTTAACGAATTCTCTAGAGGAT
CCAGACATGATAAGATACATTGATGAGTTTGGACAAACCACAACTAGAATGCAGTGAAAAAAATGCTTTA
TTTGTGAAATTTGTGATGCTATTGCTTTATTTGTAACCATTATAAGCTGCAATAAACAAGTTAACAACAA
CAATTGCATTCATTTTATGTTTCAGGTTCAGGGGGAGGTGTGGGAGGTTTTTTAAAGCAAGTAAAACCTC
TACAAATGTGGTATGGCTGATTATGATCCTGCAAGCCTCGTCGCCGCGGTTTATTCTGTTGACAATTAAT
CATCGGCATAGTATATCGGCATAGTATAATACGACAAGGTGAGGAACTAAACCATGGGATCGGCCATTGA
ACAAGATGGATTGCACGCAGGTTCTCCGGCCGCTTGGGTGGAGAGGCTATTCGGCTATGACTGGGCACAA
CAGACGATCGGCTGCTCTGATGCCGCCGTGTTCCGGCTGTCAGCGCAGGGGCGCCCGGTTCTTTTTGTCA
AGACCGACCTGTCCGGTGCCCTGAATGAACTGCAGGACGAGGCAGCGCGGCTATCGTGGCTGGCCACGAC
GGGCGTTCCTTGCGCAGCTGTGCTCGACGTTGTCACTGAAGCGGGAAGGGACTGGCTGCTATTGGGCGAA
GTGCCGGGGCAGGATCTCCTGTCATCTCACCTTGCTCCTGCCGAGAAAGTATCCATCATGGCTGATGCAA
TGCGGCGGCTGCATACGCTTGATCCGGCTACCTGCCCATTCGACCACCAAGCGAAACATCGCATCGAGCG
AGCACGTACTCGGATGGAAGCCGGTCTTGTCGATCAGGATGATCTGGACGAAGAGCATCAGGGGCTCGCG
CCAGCCGAACTGTTCGCCAGGCTCAAGGCGCGCATGCCCGACGGCGAGGATCTCGTCGTGACCCATGGCG
ATGCCTGCTTGCCGAATATCATGGTGGAAAATGGCCGCTTTTCTGGATTCATCGACTGTGGCCGGCTGGG
TGTGGCGGACCGCTATCAGGACATAGCGTTGGCTACCCGTGATATTGCTGAAGAGCTTGGCGGCGAATGG
GCTGACCGCTTCCTCGTGCTTTACGGTATCGCCGCCCCCGATTCGCAGCGCATCGCCTTCTATCGCCTTC
TTGACGAGTTCTTCTGAGCGGGACTCTGGGGTTCGAATAAAGACCGACCAAGCGACGTCTGAGAGCTCCC
TGGCGAATTCGGTACCAATAAAAGAGCTTTATTTTCATGATCTGTGTGTTGGTTTTTGGCCGCGTTGCTG
GCGTTTTTCCATAGGCTCCGCCCCCCTGACGAGCATCACAAAAATCGACGCTCAAGTCAGAGGTGGCGAA
ACCCGACAGGACTATAAAGATACCAGGCGTTTCCCCCTGGAAGCTCCCTCGTGCGCTCTCCTGTTCCGAC
CCTGCCGCTTACCGGATACCTGTCCGCCTTTCTCCCTTCGGGAAGCGTGGCGCTTTCTCATAGCTCACGC
TGTAGGTATCTCAGTTCGGTGTAGGTCGTTCGCTCCAAGCTGGGCTGTGTGCACGAACCCCCCGTTCAGC
CCGACCGCTGCGCCTTATCCGGTAACTATCGTCTTGAGTCCAACCCGGTAAGACACGACTTATCGCCACT
GGCAGCAGCCACTGGTAACAGGATTAGCAGAGCGAGGTATGTAGGCGGTGCTACAGAGTTCTTGAAGTGG
TGGCCTAACTACGGCTACACTAGAAGAACAGTATTTGGTATCTGCGCTCTGCTGAAGCCAGTTACCTTCG
GAAAAAGAGTTGGTAGCTCTTGATCCGGCAAACAAACCACCGCTGGTAGCGGTGGTTTTTTTGTTTGCAA
GCAGCAGATTACGCGCAGAAAAAAAGGATCTCAAGAAGATCCTTTGATCTTTTCTAGTGTGCG
