>Addgene plasmid #65551 | attB-GFP-Dnmt3b1-Poly(A)-NeoR | addgene partial sequence | sequence record 122257 | EBV-rev 5'-GTGGTTTGTCCAAACTCATC-3'
TAGAGAATTCGTTAACTGCGGCCGCCTATTCACAGGCAAAGTAGTCCTTCAAGGGGGCAAACAGGTGTCT
GATGACCGGTACACTCCAGGACCTGCCCAGCAGCTTCTGACGGGCGCCGCGGCCCATGTTGGACACGTCC
GTGTAGTGAGCAGGGAAGCCGAAGATCCTTTCGAGCTCAGTGCACCACAAAACGTCGTCCTTGCCATTCA
TGACTACAGGGAAAAGCTGGTTTTTGCCCTGTCTGATGGAGTTCGACTTGGTGGTTATTGTCTGCACTTT
CTTTAACTTTGCTGTCCTACTGAACTCCAGGCAGTCCTGCAGCTCGAGCTTATCATTCTTTGAAGCCATC
ACGGGCCTGTTCATTCCGGGTAGGTTACCCCAGAAGTACCGGGCCCTGTGAGCAGCAGACACCTTGATGG
CATCGATCATCACTGGGTTACATGCCAGGAATCTTGAGATGTCTTTCTTGTCATTCACTTTCATGGCCAC
AACATTCTCGAACATCCAGAAGAATGGACGGTTGTCGCCCTCCTTGGGGCGGGTATAATTCAGCAAGTGG
TAAAACTCGAAGAAGAGCCTTCCTGTGCCCTCATATAAACCTTTGCGGGCAGGATTGACGTTAGAGAGAT
CATTGCATGGGCTTCCACCAATCACCAAGTCGAACGGGCCCCACTCTTCA
