>Addgene plasmid #65551 | attB-GFP-Dnmt3b1-Poly(A)-NeoR | addgene partial sequence | sequence record 122259 | EGFP-C 5'-CATGGTCCTGCTGGAGTTCGTG-3'
CTCTCGGCATGGACGAGCTGTACAAGAGCGGCCTGAGGAGCAGAGCCCAGGCGAGCAACAGCGCCGTGGA
CGCCACCATGGGCGATCGCATGAAGGGAGACAGCAGACATCTGAATGAAGAAGAGGGTGCCAGCGGGTAT
GAGGAGTGCATTATCGTTAATGGGAACTTCAGTGACCAGTCCTCAGACACGAAGGATGCTCCCTCACCCC
CAGTCTTGGAGGCAATCTGCACAGAGCCAGTCTGCACACCAGAGACCAGAGGCCGCAGGTCAAGCTCCCG
GCTGTCTAAGAGGGAGGTCTCCAGCCTTCTGAATTACACGCAGGACATGACAGGAGATGGAGACAGAGAT
GATGAAGTAGATGATGGGAATGGCTCTGATATTCTAATGCCAAAGCTCACCCGTGAGACCAAGGACACCA
GGACGCGCTCTGAAAGCCCGGCTGTCCGAACCCGACATAGCAATGGGACCTCCAGCTTGGAGAGGCAAAG
AGCCTCCCCCAGAATCACCCGAGGTCGGCAGGGCCGCCACCATGTGCAGGAGTACCCTGTGGAGTTTCCG
GCTACCAGGTCTCGGAGACGTCGAGCATCGTCTTCAGCAAGCACGCCATGGTCATCCCCTGCCAGCGTCG
ACTTCATGGAAGAAGTGACACCTAAGAGCGTCAGTACCCCATCAGTTGACTTGAGCCAGGATGGAGATCA
GGAGGGTATGGATACCACACAGGTGGATGCAGAGAGCAGAGATGGAGACAGCACAGAGTATCAGGATGAT
AAAGAGTTTGGAATAGGTGACCTCGTGTGGGGAAAGATCAAGGGCTTCTCCTGGTGGCCTGCCATGGTGG
TGTCCTGGAAAGCCACCTCCAAGCGACAGGCCATGCCCGGAATGCGCTGGGTACAGTGGTTTGGTGATGG
CAAGTTTTCTGAGATCTCTGCTGACAAACTGGTGGCTCTGGGGCTGTTCAGCCAGCACTTTAATCTGGCT
ACCTTCAATAAGCTGGTTTCTTATAGGAAGGCCATGTACC
