>Addgene plasmid #65551 | attB-GFP-Dnmt3b1-Poly(A)-NeoR | addgene partial sequence | sequence record 122983 | EGFP-N 5'-CGTCGCCGTCCAGCTCGACCAG-3'
CCGGTGAACAGCTCCTCGCCCTTGCTCACGGATGATCCTGACGACGGAGACCGCCGTCGTCGACAAGCCG
GGATCTCGATGTAAGCTTGCCGCCCCGACGTTGGCTGCGAGCCCTGGGCCTTCACCCGAACTTGGGGGGT
GGGGTGGGGAAAAGGAAGAAACGCGGGCGTATTGGCCCCAATGGGGTCTCGGTGGGGTATCGACAGAGTG
CCAGCCCTGGGACCGAACCCCGCGTTTATGAACAAACGACCCAACACCGTGCGTTTTATTCTGTCTTTTT
ATTGCCGTCATAGCGCGGGTTCCTTCCGGTATTGTCTCCTTCCGTGTTTCAGTTAGCCTCCCCCTAGGGT
GGGCGAAGAACTCCAGCATGAGATCCCCGCGCTGGAGGATCATCCAGCCGGCGTCCCGGAAAACGATTCC
GAAGCCCAACCTTTCATAGAAGGCGGCGGTGGAATCGAAATCTCGTGATGGCAGGTTGGGCGTCGCTTGG
TCGGTCATTTCGAACCCCAGAGTCCCGCTCAGAAGAACTCGTCAAGAAGGCGATAGAAGGCGATGCGCTG
CGAATCGGGAGCGGCGATACCGTAAAGCACGAGGAAGCGGTCAGCCCATTCGCCGCCAAGCTCTTCAGCA
ATATCACGGGTAGCCAACGCTATGTCCTGATAGCGGTCCGCCACACCCAGCCGGCCACAGTCGATGAATC
CAGAAAAGCGGCCATTTTCCACCATGATATTCGGCAAGCAGGCATCGCCATGGGTCACGACGAGATCCTC
GCCGTCGGGCATGCTCGCCTTGAGCCTGGCGAACAGTTCGGCTGGCGCGAGCCCCTGATGCTCTTCGTCC
AGATCATCCTGATCGACAAGACCGGCTTCCATCCGAGTACGTGCTCGCTCGATGCGATGTTTC
